>Addgene plasmid #196712 | lenti-dCas9-ZIM3-KRAB-BFP | addgene full sequence | sequence record 388051 | Addgene NGS Result
GTCGACGGATCGGGAGATCTCCCGATCCCCTATGGTGCACTCTCAGTACAATCTGCTCTGATGCCGCATA
GTTAAGCCAGTATCTGCTCCCTGCTTGTGTGTTGGAGGTCGCTGAGTAGTGCGCGAGCAAAATTTAAGCT
ACAACAAGGCAAGGCTTGACCGACAATTGCATGAAGAATCTGCTTAGGGTTAGGCGTTTTGCGCTGCTTC
GCGATGTACGGGCCAGATATACGCGTTGACATTGATTATTGACTAGTTATTAATAGTAATCAATTACGGG
GTCATTAGTTCATAGCCCATATATGGAGTTCCGCGTTACATAACTTACGGTAAATGGCCCGCCTGGCTGA
CCGCCCAACGACCCCCGCCCATTGACGTCAATAATGACGTATGTTCCCATAGTAACGCCAATAGGGACTT
TCCATTGACGTCAATGGGTGGAGTATTTACGGTAAACTGCCCACTTGGCAGTACATCAAGTGTATCATAT
GCCAAGTACGCCCCCTATTGACGTCAATGACGGTAAATGGCCCGCCTGGCATTATGCCCAGTACATGACC
TTATGGGACTTTCCTACTTGGCAGTACATCTACGTATTAGTCATCGCTATTACCATGGTGATGCGGTTTT
GGCAGTACATCAATGGGCGTGGATAGCGGTTTGACTCACGGGGATTTCCAAGTCTCCACCCCATTGACGT
CAATGGGAGTTTGTTTTGGCACCAAAATCAACGGGACTTTCCAAAATGTCGTAACAACTCCGCCCCATTG
ACGCAAATGGGCGGTAGGCGTGTACGGTGGGAGGTCTATATAAGCAGCGCGTTTTGCCTGTACTGGGTCT
CTCTGGTTAGACCAGATCTGAGCCTGGGAGCTCTCTGGCTAACTAGGGAACCCACTGCTTAAGCCTCAAT
AAAGCTTGCCTTGAGTGCTTCAAGTAGTGTGTGCCCGTCTGTTGTGTGACTCTGGTAACTAGAGATCCCT
CAGACCCTTTTAGTCAGTGTGGAAAATCTCTAGCAGTGGCGCCCGAACAGGGACTTGAAAGCGAAAGGGA
AACCAGAGGAGCTCTCTCGACGCAGGACTCGGCTTGCTGAAGCGCGCACGGCAAGAGGCGAGGGGCGGCG
ACTGGTGAGTACGCCAAAAATTTTGACTAGCGGAGGCTAGAAGGAGAGAGATGGGTGCGAGAGCGTCAGT
ATTAAGCGGGGGAGAATTAGATCGCGATGGGAAAAAATTCGGTTAAGGCCAGGGGGAAAGAAAAAATATA
AATTAAAACATATAGTATGGGCAAGCAGGGAGCTAGAACGATTCGCAGTTAATCCTGGCCTGTTAGAAAC
ATCAGAAGGCTGTAGACAAATACTGGGACAGCTACAACCATCCCTTCAGACAGGATCAGAAGAACTTAGA
TCATTATATAATACAGTAGCAACCCTCTATTGTGTGCATCAAAGGATAGAGATAAAAGACACCAAGGAAG
CTTTAGACAAGATAGAGGAAGAGCAAAACAAAAGTAAGACCACCGCACAGCAAGCGGCCGCTGATCTTCA
GACCTGGAGGAGGAGATATGAGGGACAATTGGAGAAGTGAATTATATAAATATAAAGTAGTAAAAATTGA
ACCATTAGGAGTAGCACCCACCAAGGCAAAGAGAAGAGTGGTGCAGAGAGAAAAAAGAGCAGTGGGAATA
GGAGCTTTGTTCCTTGGGTTCTTGGGAGCAGCAGGAAGCACTATGGGCGCAGCGTCAATGACGCTGACGG
TACAGGCCAGACAATTATTGTCTGGTATAGTGCAGCAGCAGAACAATTTGCTGAGGGCTATTGAGGCGCA
ACAGCATCTGTTGCAACTCACAGTCTGGGGCATCAAGCAGCTCCAGGCAAGAATCCTGGCTGTGGAAAGA
TACCTAAAGGATCAACAGCTCCTGGGGATTTGGGGTTGCTCTGGAAAACTCATTTGCACCACTGCTGTGC
CTTGGAATGCTAGTTGGAGTAATAAATCTCTGGAACAGATTTGGAATCACACGACCTGGATGGAGTGGGA
CAGAGAAATTAACAATTACACAAGCTTAATACACTCCTTAATTGAAGAATCGCAAAACCAGCAAGAAAAG
AATGAACAAGAATTATTGGAATTAGATAAATGGGCAAGTTTGTGGAATTGGTTTAACATAACAAATTGGC
TGTGGTATATAAAATTATTCATAATGATAGTAGGAGGCTTGGTAGGTTTAAGAATAGTTTTTGCTGTACT
TTCTATAGTGAATAGAGTTAGGCAGGGATATTCACCATTATCGTTTCAGACCCACCTCCCAACCCCGAGG
GGACCCGACAGGCCCGAAGGAATAGAAGAAGAAGGTGGAGAGAGAGACAGAGACAGATCCATTCGATTAG
TGAACGGATCGGCACTGCGTGCGCCAATTCTGCAGACAAATGGCAGTATTCATCCACAATTTTAAAAGAA
AAGGGGGGATTGGGGGGTACAGTGCAGGGGAAAGAATAGTAGACATAATAGCAACAGACATACAAACTAA
AGAATTACAAAAACAAATTACAAAAATTCAAAATTTTCGGGTTTATTACAGGGACAGCAGAGATCCAGTT
TGGTTAATTAGCTAGCTGCAAAGATGGATAAAGTTTTAAACAGAGAGGAATCTTTGCAGCTAATGGACCT
TCTAGGTCTTGAAAGGAGTGGGAATTGGCTCCGGTGCCCGTCAGTGGGCAGAGCGCACATCGCCCACAGT
CCCCGAGAAGTTGGGGGGAGGGGTCGGCAATTGAACCGGTGCCTAGAGAAGGTGGCGCGGGGTAAACTGG
GAAAGTGATGTCGTGTACTGGCTCCGCCTTTTTCCCGAGGGTGGGGGAGAACCGTATATAAGTGCAGTAG
TCGCCGTGAACGTTCTTTTTCGCAACGGGTTTGCCGCCAGAACACAGGTAAGTGCCGTGTGTGGTTCCCG
CGGGCCTGGCCTCTTTACGGGTTATGGCCCTTGCGTGCCTTGAATTACTTCCACCTGGCTGCAGTACGTG
ATTCTTGATCCCGAGCTTCGGGTTGGAAGTGGGTGGGAGAGTTCGAGGCCTTGCGCTTAAGGAGCCCCTT
CGCCTCGTGCTTGAGTTGAGGCCTGGCCTGGGCGCTGGGGCCGCCGCGTGCGAATCTGGTGGCACCTTCG
CGCCTGTCTCGCTGCTTTCGATAAGTCTCTAGCCATTTAAAATTTTTGATGACCTGCTGCGACGCTTTTT
TTCTGGCAAGATAGTCTTGTAAATGCGGGCCAAGATCTGCACACTGGTATTTCGGTTTTTGGGGCCGCGG
GCGGCGACGGGGCCCGTGCGTCCCAGCGCACATGTTCGGCGAGGCGGGGCCTGCGAGCGCGGCCACCGAG
AATCGGACGGGGGTAGTCTCAAGCTGGCCGGCCTGCTCTGGTGCCTGGCCTCGCGCCGCCGTGTATCGCC
CCGCCCTGGGCGGCAAGGCTGGCCCGGTCGGCACCAGTTGCGTGAGCGGAAAGATGGCCGCTTCCCGGCC
CTGCTGCAGGGAGCTCAAAATGGAGGACGCGGCGCTCGGGAGAGCGGGCGGGTGAGTCACCCACACAAAG
GAAAAGGGCCTTTCCGTCCTCAGCCGTCGCTTCATGTGACTCCACGGAGTACCGGGCGCCGTCCAGGCAC
CTCGATTAGTTCTCGAGCTTTTGGAGTACGTCGTCTTTAGGTTGGGGGGAGGGGTTTTATGCGATGGAGT
TTCCCCACACTGAGTGGGTGGAGACTGAAGTTAGGCCAGCTTGGCACTTGATGTAATTCTCCTTGGAATT
TGCCCTTTTTGAGTTTGGATCTTGGTTCATTCTCAAGCCTCAGACAGTGGTTCAAAGTTTTTTTCTTCCA
TTTCAGGTGTCGTGACGTACGGCCACCATGAAAAGGCCGGCGGCCACGAAAAAGGCCGGCCAGGCAAAAA
AGAAAAAGGACAAGAAGTACAGCATCGGCCTGGCCATCGGCACCAACTCTGTGGGCTGGGCCGTGATCAC
CGACGAGTACAAGGTGCCCAGCAAGAAATTCAAGGTGCTGGGCAACACCGACCGGCACAGCATCAAGAAG
AACCTGATCGGAGCCCTGCTGTTCGACAGCGGCGAAACAGCCGAGGCCACCCGGCTGAAGAGAACCGCCA
GAAGAAGATACACCAGACGGAAGAACCGGATCTGCTATCTGCAAGAGATCTTCAGCAACGAGATGGCCAA
GGTGGACGACAGCTTCTTCCACAGACTGGAAGAGTCCTTCCTGGTGGAAGAGGATAAGAAGCACGAGCGG
CACCCCATCTTCGGCAACATCGTGGACGAGGTGGCCTACCACGAGAAGTACCCCACCATCTACCACCTGA
GAAAGAAACTGGTGGACAGCACCGACAAGGCCGACCTGCGGCTGATCTATCTGGCCCTGGCCCACATGAT
CAAGTTCCGGGGCCACTTCCTGATCGAGGGCGACCTGAACCCCGACAACAGCGACGTGGACAAGCTGTTC
ATCCAGCTGGTGCAGACCTACAACCAGCTGTTCGAGGAAAACCCCATCAACGCCAGCGGCGTGGACGCCA
AGGCCATCCTGTCTGCCAGACTGAGCAAGAGCAGACGGCTGGAAAATCTGATCGCCCAGCTGCCCGGCGA
GAAGAAGAATGGCCTGTTCGGCAACCTGATTGCCCTGAGCCTGGGCCTGACCCCCAACTTCAAGAGCAAC
TTCGACCTGGCCGAGGATGCCAAACTGCAGCTGAGCAAGGACACCTACGACGACGACCTGGACAACCTGC
TGGCCCAGATCGGCGACCAGTACGCCGACCTGTTTCTGGCCGCCAAGAACCTGTCCGACGCCATCCTGCT
GAGCGACATCCTGAGAGTGAACACCGAGATCACCAAGGCCCCCCTGAGCGCCTCTATGATCAAGAGATAC
GACGAGCACCACCAGGACCTGACCCTGCTGAAAGCTCTCGTGCGGCAGCAGCTGCCTGAGAAGTACAAAG
AGATTTTCTTCGACCAGAGCAAGAACGGCTACGCCGGCTACATTGACGGCGGAGCCAGCCAGGAAGAGTT
CTACAAGTTCATCAAGCCCATCCTGGAAAAGATGGACGGCACCGAGGAACTGCTCGTGAAGCTGAACAGA
GAGGACCTGCTGCGGAAGCAGCGGACCTTCGACAACGGCAGCATCCCCCACCAGATCCACCTGGGAGAGC
TGCACGCCATTCTGCGGCGGCAGGAAGATTTTTACCCATTCCTGAAGGACAACCGGGAAAAGATCGAGAA
GATCCTGACCTTCCGCATCCCCTACTACGTGGGCCCTCTGGCCAGGGGAAACAGCAGATTCGCCTGGATG
ACCAGAAAGAGCGAGGAAACCATCACCCCCTGGAACTTCGAGGAAGTGGTGGACAAGGGCGCTTCCGCCC
AGAGCTTCATCGAGCGGATGACCAACTTCGATAAGAACCTGCCCAACGAGAAGGTGCTGCCCAAGCACAG
CCTGCTGTACGAGTACTTCACCGTGTATAACGAGCTGACCAAAGTGAAATACGTGACCGAGGGAATGAGA
AAGCCCGCCTTCCTGAGCGGCGAGCAGAAAAAGGCCATCGTGGACCTGCTGTTCAAGACCAACCGGAAAG
TGACCGTGAAGCAGCTGAAAGAGGACTACTTCAAGAAAATCGAGTGCTTCGACTCCGTGGAAATCTCCGG
CGTGGAAGATCGGTTCAACGCCTCCCTGGGCACATACCACGATCTGCTGAAAATTATCAAGGACAAGGAC
TTCCTGGACAATGAGGAAAACGAGGACATTCTGGAAGATATCGTGCTGACCCTGACACTGTTTGAGGACA
GAGAGATGATCGAGGAACGGCTGAAAACCTATGCCCACCTGTTCGACGACAAAGTGATGAAGCAGCTGAA
GCGGCGGAGATACACCGGCTGGGGCAGGCTGAGCCGGAAGCTGATCAACGGCATCCGGGACAAGCAGTCC
GGCAAGACAATCCTGGATTTCCTGAAGTCCGACGGCTTCGCCAACAGAAACTTCATGCAGCTGATCCACG
ACGACAGCCTGACCTTTAAAGAGGACATCCAGAAAGCCCAGGTGTCCGGCCAGGGCGATAGCCTGCACGA
GCACATTGCCAATCTGGCCGGCAGCCCCGCCATTAAGAAGGGCATCCTGCAGACAGTGAAGGTGGTGGAC
GAGCTCGTGAAAGTGATGGGCCGGCACAAGCCCGAGAACATCGTGATCGAAATGGCCAGAGAGAACCAGA
CCACCCAGAAGGGACAGAAGAACAGCCGCGAGAGAATGAAGCGGATCGAAGAGGGCATCAAAGAGCTGGG
CAGCCAGATCCTGAAAGAACACCCCGTGGAAAACACCCAGCTGCAGAACGAGAAGCTGTACCTGTACTAC
CTGCAGAATGGGCGGGATATGTACGTGGACCAGGAACTGGACATCAACCGGCTGTCCGACTACGATGTGG
ACCACATCGTGCCTCAGAGCTTTCTGAAGGACGACTCCATCGACAACAAGGTGCTGACCAGAAGCGACAA
GGCCCGGGGCAAGAGCGACAACGTGCCCTCCGAAGAGGTCGTGAAGAAGATGAAGAACTACTGGCGGCAG
CTGCTGAACGCCAAGCTGATTACCCAGAGAAAGTTCGACAATCTGACCAAGGCCGAGAGAGGCGGCCTGA
GCGAACTGGATAAGGCCGGCTTCATCAAGAGACAGCTGGTGGAAACCCGGCAGATCACAAAGCACGTGGC
ACAGATCCTGGACTCCCGGATGAACACTAAGTACGACGAGAATGACAAGCTGATCCGGGAAGTGAAAGTG
ATCACCCTGAAGTCCAAGCTGGTGTCCGATTTCCGGAAGGATTTCCAGTTTTACAAAGTGCGCGAGATCA
ACAACTACCACCACGCCCACGACGCCTACCTGAACGCCGTCGTGGGAACCGCCCTGATCAAAAAGTACCC
TAAGCTGGAAAGCGAGTTCGTGTACGGCGACTACAAGGTGTACGACGTGCGGAAGATGATCGCCAAGAGC
GAGCAGGAAATCGGCAAGGCTACCGCCAAGTACTTCTTCTACAGCAACATCATGAACTTTTTCAAGACCG
AGATTACCCTGGCCAACGGCGAGATCCGGAAGCGGCCTCTGATCGAGACAAACGGCGAAACCGGGGAGAT
CGTGTGGGATAAGGGCCGGGATTTTGCCACCGTGCGGAAAGTGCTGAGCATGCCCCAAGTGAATATCGTG
AAAAAGACCGAGGTGCAGACAGGCGGCTTCAGCAAAGAGTCTATCCTGCCCAAGAGGAACAGCGATAAGC
TGATCGCCAGAAAGAAGGACTGGGACCCTAAGAAGTACGGCGGCTTCGACAGCCCCACCGTGGCCTATTC
TGTGCTGGTGGTGGCCAAAGTGGAAAAGGGCAAGTCCAAGAAACTGAAGAGTGTGAAAGAGCTGCTGGGG
ATCACCATCATGGAAAGAAGCAGCTTCGAGAAGAATCCCATCGACTTTCTGGAAGCCAAGGGCTACAAAG
AAGTGAAAAAGGACCTGATCATCAAGCTGCCTAAGTACTCCCTGTTCGAGCTGGAAAACGGCCGGAAGAG
AATGCTGGCCTCTGCCGGCGAACTGCAGAAGGGAAACGAACTGGCCCTGCCCTCCAAATATGTGAACTTC
CTGTACCTGGCCAGCCACTATGAGAAGCTGAAGGGCTCCCCCGAGGATAATGAGCAGAAACAGCTGTTTG
TGGAACAGCACAAGCACTACCTGGACGAGATCATCGAGCAGATCAGCGAGTTCTCCAAGAGAGTGATCCT
GGCCGACGCTAATCTGGACAAAGTGCTGTCCGCCTACAACAAGCACCGGGATAAGCCCATCAGAGAGCAG
GCCGAGAATATCATCCACCTGTTTACCCTGACCAATCTGGGAGCCCCTGCCGCCTTCAAGTACTTTGACA
CCACCATCGACCGGAAGAGGTACACCAGCACCAAAGAGGTGCTGGACGCCACCCTGATCCACCAGAGCAT
CACCGGCCTGTACGAGACACGGATCGACCTGTCTCAGCTGGGAGGCGACAGCGCTGGAGGAGGTGGAAGC
GGAGGAGGAGGAAGCGGAGGAGGAGGTAGCGGACCTAAGAAAAAGAGGAAGGTGGCGGCCGCTGGTTCCG
GACGGGCTAACAATTCCCAGGGAAGAGTGACCTTCGAGGATGTCACTGTGAACTTCACCCAGGGGGAGTG
GCAGCGGCTGAATCCCGAACAGAGAAACTTGTACAGGGATGTGATGCTGGAGAATTACAGCAACCTTGTC
TCTGTGGGACAAGGGGAAACCACCAAACCCGATGTGATCTTGAGGTTGGAACAAGGAAAGGAGCCATGGT
TGGAGGAAGAGGAAGTGCTGGGAAGTGGCCGTGCAGAAAAAAATGGGGACATTGGAGGGCAGATTTGGAA
GCCAAAGGATGTGAAAGAGAGTCTCATTAACTGTACAGGCAGTGGAGAGGGCAGAGGAAGTCTGCTAACA
TGCGGTGACGTCGAGGAGAATCCTGGCCCAAGCGAGCTGATTAAGGAGAACATGCACATGAAGCTCTACA
TGGAGGGCACCGTGGACAACCATCACTTCAAGTGCACATCCGAGGGCGAAGGCAAGCCCTACGAGGGCAC
CCAGACCATGAGAATCAAGGTGGTCGAGGGCGGCCCTCTCCCCTTCGCCTTCGACATCCTGGCTACTAGC
TTCCTCTACGGCAGCAAGACCTTCATCAACCACACCCAGGGCATCCCCGACTTCTTCAAGCAGTCCTTCC
CTGAGGGCTTCACATGGGAGAGAGTCACCACATACGAAGACGGGGGCGTGCTGACCGCTACCCAGGACAC
CAGCCTCCAGGACGGCTGCCTCATCTACAACGTCAAGATCAGAGGGGTGAACTTCACATCCAACGGCCCT
GTGATGCAGAAGAAAACACTCGGCTGGGAGGCCTTCACCGAAACGCTGTACCCCGCTGACGGCGGCCTGG
AAGGCAGAAACGACATGGCCCTGAAGCTCGTGGGCGGGAGCCATCTGATCGCAAACATCAAGACCACATA
TAGATCCAAGAAACCCGCTAAGAACCTCAAGATGCCTGGCGTCTACTATGTGGACTACAGACTGGAAAGA
ATCAAGGAGGCCAACAACGAGACCTACGTCGAGCAGCACGAGGTGGCAGTGGCCAGATACTGCGACCTCC
CTAGCAAACTGGGGCACAAGCTTAATTAAGAATTCGATATCAAGCTTATCGGTAATCAACCTCTGGATTA
CAAAATTTGTGAAAGATTGACTGGTATTCTTAACTATGTTGCTCCTTTTACGCTATGTGGATACGCTGCT
TTAATGCCTTTGTATCATGCTATTGCTTCCCGTATGGCTTTCATTTTCTCCTCCTTGTATAAATCCTGGT
TGCTGTCTCTTTATGAGGAGTTGTGGCCCGTTGTCAGGCAACGTGGCGTGGTGTGCACTGTGTTTGCTGA
CGCAACCCCCACTGGTTGGGGCATTGCCACCACCTGTCAGCTCCTTTCCGGGACTTTCGCTTTCCCCCTC
CCTATTGCCACGGCGGAACTCATCGCCGCCTGCCTTGCCCGCTGCTGGACAGGGGCTCGGCTGTTGGGCA
CTGACAATTCCGTGGTGTTGTCGGGGAAATCATCGTCCTTTCCTTGGCTGCTCGCCTGTGTTGCCACCTG
GATTCTGCGCGGGACGTCCTTCTGCTACGTCCCTTCGGCCCTCAATCCAGCGGACCTTCCTTCCCGCGGC
CTGCTGCCGGCTCTGCGGCCTCTTCCGCGTCTTCGCCTTCGCCCTCAGACGAGTCGGATCTCCCTTTGGG
CCGCCTCCCCGCATCGATACCGTCGACCTCGAGACCTAGAAAAACATGGAGCAATCACAAGTAGCAATAC
AGCAGCTACCAATGCTGATTGTGCCTGGCTAGAAGCACAAGAGGAGGAGGAGGTGGGTTTTCCAGTCACA
CCTCAGGTACCTTTAAGACCAATGACTTACAAGGCAGCTGTAGATCTTAGCCACTTTTTAAAAGAAAAGG
GGGGACTGGAAGGGCTAATTCACTCCCAACGAAGACAAGATATCCTTGATCTGTGGATCTACCACACACA
AGGCTACTTCCCTGATTGGCAGAACTACACACCAGGGCCAGGGATCAGATATCCACTGACCTTTGGATGG
TGCTACAAGCTAGTACCAGTTGAGCAAGAGAAGGTAGAAGAAGCCAATGAAGGAGAGAACACCCGCTTGT
TACACCCTGTGAGCCTGCATGGGATGGATGACCCGGAGAGAGAAGTATTAGAGTGGAGGTTTGACAGCCG
CCTAGCATTTCATCACATGGCCCGAGAGCTGCATCCGGACTGTACTGGGTCTCTCTGGTTAGACCAGATC
TGAGCCTGGGAGCTCTCTGGCTAACTAGGGAACCCACTGCTTAAGCCTCAATAAAGCTTGCCTTGAGTGC
TTCAAGTAGTGTGTGCCCGTCTGTTGTGTGACTCTGGTAACTAGAGATCCCTCAGACCCTTTTAGTCAGT
GTGGAAAATCTCTAGCAGGGCCCGTTTAAACCCGCTGATCAGCCTCGACTGTGCCTTCTAGTTGCCAGCC
ATCTGTTGTTTGCCCCTCCCCCGTGCCTTCCTTGACCCTGGAAGGTGCCACTCCCACTGTCCTTTCCTAA
TAAAATGAGGAAATTGCATCGCATTGTCTGAGTAGGTGTCATTCTATTCTGGGGGGTGGGGTGGGGCAGG
ACAGCAAGGGGGAGGATTGGGAAGACAATAGCAGGCATGCTGGGGATGCGGTGGGCTCTATGGCTTCTGA
GGCGGAAAGAACCAGCTGGGGCTCTAGGGGGTATCCCC
[124 nt withheld, positions 10819-10942]
C
[91 nt withheld, positions 10944-11034]
A
[49 nt withheld, positions 11036-11084]
CCTTTGACGTTGGAGTCCACGTTCTTT
[37 nt withheld, positions 11112-11148]
ACCCTATCTCGGTCTATTCTTTTGATTTATAAGGGATTTTGCCGATTTCGGCCTATTGGTTAAAAAATGA
GCTGATTTAACAAAAATTTAACGCGAATTAATTCTGTGGAATGTGTGTCAGTTAGGGTGTGGAAAGTCCC
CAGGCTCCCCAGCAGGCAGAAGTATGCAAAGCATGCATCTCAATTAGTCAGCAACCAGGTGTGGAAAGTC
CCCAGGCTCCCCAGCAGGCAGAAGTATGCAAAGCATGCATCTCAATTAGTCAGCAACCATAGTCCCGCCC
CTAACTCCGCCCATCCCGCCCCTAACTCCGCCCAGTTCCGCCCATTCTCCGCCCCATGGCTGACTAATTT
TTTTTATTTATGCAGAGGCCGAGGCCGCCTCTGCCTCTGAGCTATTCCAGAAGTAGTGAGGAGGCTTTTT
TGGAGGCCTAGGCTTTTGCAAAAAGCTCCCGGGAGCTTGTATATCCATTTTCGGATCTGATCAGCACGTG
TTGACAATTAATCATCGGCATAGTATATCGGCATAGTATAATACGACAAGGTGAGGAACTAAACCATGGC
CAAGTTGACCAGTGCCGTTCCGGTGCTCACCGCGCGCGACGTCGCCGGAGCGGTCGAGTTCTGGACCGAC
CGGCTCGGGTTCTCCCGGGACTTCGTGGAGGACGACTTCGCCGGTGTGGTCCGGGACGACGTGACCCTGT
TCATCAGCGCGGTCCAGGACCAGGTGGTGCCGGACAACACCCTGGCCTGGGTGTGGGTGCGCGGCCTGGA
CGAGCTGTACGCCGAGTGGTCGGAGGTCGTGTCCACGAACTTCCGGGACGCCTCCGGGCCGGCCATGACC
GAGATCGGCGAGCAGCCGTGGGGGCGGGAGTTCGCCCTGCGCGACCCGGCCGGCAACTGCGTGCACTTCG
TGGCCGAGGAGCAGGACTGACACGTGCTACGAGATTTCGATTCCACCGCCGCCTTCTATGAAAGGTTGGG
CTTCGGAATCGTTTTCCGGGACGCCGGCTGGATGATCCTCCAGCGCGGGGATCTCATGCTGGAGTTCTTC
GCCCACCCCAACTTGTTTATTGCAGCTTATAATGGTTACAAATAAAGCAATAGCATCACAAATTTCACAA
ATAAAGCATTTTTTTCACTGCATTCTAGTTGTGGTTTGTCCAAACTCATCAATGTATCTTATCATGTCTG
TATACCGTCGACCTCTAGCTAGAGCTTGGCGTAATCATGGTCATAGCTGTTTCCTGTGTGAAATTGTTAT
CCGCTCACAATTCCACACAACATACGAGCCGGAAGCATAAAGTGTAAAGCCTGGGGTGCCTAATGAGTGA
GCTAACTCACATTAATTGCGTTGCGCTCACTGCCCGCTTTCCAGTCGGGAAACCTGTCGTGCCAGCTGCA
TTAATGAATCGGCCAACGCGCGGGGAGAGGCGGTTTGCGTATTGGGCGCTCTTCCGCTTCCTCGCTCACT
GACTCGCTGCGCTCGGTCGTTCGGCTGCGGCGAGCGGTATCAGCTCACTCAAAGGCGGTAATACGGTTAT
CCACAGAATCAGGGGATAACGCAGGAAAGAACATGTGAGCAAAAGGCCAGCAAAAGGCCAGGAACCGTAA
AAAGGCCGCGTTGCTGGCGTTTTTCCATAGGCTCCGCCCCCCTGACGAGCATCACAAAAATCGACGCTCA
AGTCAGAGGTGGCGAAACCCGACAGGACTATAAAGATACCAGGCGTTTCCCCCTGGAAGCTCCCTCGTGC
GCTCTCCTGTTCCGACCCTGCCGCTTACCGGATACCTGTCCGCCTTTCTCCCTTCGGGAAGCGTGGCGCT
TTCTCATAGCTCACGCTGTAGGTATCTCAGTTCGGTGTAGGTCGTTCGCTCCAAGCTGGGCTGTGTGCAC
GAACCCCCCGTTCAGCCCGACCGCTGCGCCTTATCCGGTAACTATCGTCTTGAGTCCAACCCGGTAAGAC
ACGACTTATCGCCACTGGCAGCAGCCACTGGTAACAGGATTAGCAGAGCGAGGTATGTAGGCGGTGCTAC
AGAGTTCTTGAAGTGGTGGCCTAACTACGGCTACACTAGAAGAACAGTATTTGGTATCTGCGCTCTGCTG
AAGCCAGTTACCTTCGGAAAAAGAGTTGGTAGCTCTTGATCCGGCAAACAAACCACCGCTGGTAGCGGTG
GTTTTTTTGTTTGCAAGCAGCAGATTACGCGCAGAAAAAAAGGATCTCAAGAAGATCCTTTGATCTTTTC
TACGGGGTCTGACGCTCAGTGGAACGAAAACTCACGTTAAGGGATTTTGGTCATGAGATTATCAAAAAGG
ATCTTCACCTAGATCCTTTTAAATTAAAAATGAAGTTTTAAATCAATCTAAAGTATATATGAGTAAACTT
GGTCTGACAGTTACCAATGCTTAATCAGTGAGGCACCTATCTCAGCGATCTGTCTATTTCGTTCATCCAT
AGTTGCCTGACTCCCCGTCGTGTAGATAACTACGATACGGGAGGGCTTACCATCTGGCCCCAGTGCTGCA
ATGATACCGCGAGACCCACGCTCACCGGCTCCAGATTTATCAGCAATAAACCAGCCAGCCGGAAGGGCCG
AGCGCAGAAGTGGTCCTGCAACTTTATCCGCCTCCATCCAGTCTATTAATTGTTGCCGGGAAGCTAGAGT
AAGTAGTTCGCCAGTTAATAGTTTGCGCAACGTTGTTGCCATTGCTACAGGCATCGTGGTGTCACGCTCG
TCGTTTGGTATGGCTTCATTCAGCTCCGGTTCCCAACGATCAAGGCGAGTTACATGATCCCCCATGTTGT
GCAAAAAAGCGGTTAGCTCCTTCGGTCCTCCGATCGTTGTCAGAAGTAAGTTGGCCGCAGTGTTATCACT
CATGGTTATGGCAGCACTGCATAATTCTCTTACTGTCATGCCATCCGTAAGATGCTTTTCTGTGACTGGT
GAGTACTCAACCAAGTCATTCTGAGAATAGTGTATGCGGCGACCGAGTTGCTCTTGCCCGGCGTCAATAC
GGGATAATACCGCGCCACATAGCAGAACTTTAAAAGTGCTCATCATTGGAAAACGTTCTTCGGGGCGAAA
ACTCTCAAGGATCTTACCGCTGTTGAGATCCAGTTCGATGTAACCCACTCGTGCACCCAACTGATCTTCA
GCATCTTTTACTTTCACCAGCGTTTCTGGGTGAGCAAAAACAGGAAGGCAAAATGCCGCAAAAAAGGGAA
TAAGGGCGACACGGAAATGTTGAATACTCATACTCTTCCTTTTTCAATATTATTGAAGCATTTATCAGGG
TTATTGTCTCATGAGCGGATACATATTTGAATGTATTTAGAAAAATAAACAAATAGGGGTTCCGCGCACA
TTTCCCCGAAAAGTGCCACCTGAC
Features (pLannotate 1.2.2; 34 found; start..end, strand, type, name):
     31..83      -  misc_feature   bom (fragment): basis of mobility region from pBR322
    238..617     +  enhancer       CMV enhancer: human cytomegalovirus immediate early enhancer
    618..817     +  promoter       CMV promoter: human cytomegalovirus (CMV) immediate early promoter
    835..1015    +  LTR            5' LTR (truncated): truncated 5' long terminal repeat (LTR) from HIV-1
   1062..1187    +  misc_feature   HIV-1 Ψ: packaging signal of human immunodeficiency virus type 1
   1171..1534    +  CDS            HIV-1 gag (fragment): gag protein from human immunodeficiency virus 1; gag
   1680..1913    +  misc_feature   RRE: The Rev response element (RRE) of HIV-1 allows for Rev-dependent mRNA export from the nucleus to the cytoplasm.
   2290..2390    +  CDS            Rev (fragment): human immunodeficiency virus 1 (HIV-1) Rev protein; rev; enhances nuclear export of unspliced and incompletely spliced viral mRNAs
   2440..2557    +  misc_feature   cPPT/CTS: central polypurine tract and central termination sequence of HIV-1
   2614..2680    +  CDS            small t antigen (fragment): SV40 (simian virus 40) small t antigen
   2687..3865    +  promoter       EF-1α promoter: strong constitutive promoter for human elongation factor EF-1α
   3881..3928    +  CDS            nucleoplasmin NLS: bipartite nuclear localization signal from nucleoplasmin
   3928..8029    +  CDS            dCas9 (fragment): catalytically dead mutant of the Cas9 endonuclease from the Streptococcus pyogenes Type II CRISPR/Cas system RNA-guided DNA-binding protein that lacks endonuclease activity due to the D10A mutation in the RuvC catalytic domain and the N863A mutation in the HNH catalytic domain
   8129..8425    +  CDS            ZIM3 (fragment): ZIM3_HUMAN - Also known as ZNF657. Experimental evidence at protein level: Swiss-Prot protein existence level 1. May be involved in transcriptional regulation. From Homo sapiens (Human).
   8501..9199    +  CDS            TagBFP: monomeric blue fluorescent protein mammalian codon-optimized
   9200..9221    +  misc_feature   MCS (fragment): pBluescript multiple cloning site
   9224..9812    +  misc_feature   WPRE: woodchuck hepatitis virus posttranscriptional regulatory element
   9749..10330   +  CDS            nef (fragment): NEF_HV1H2 - Experimental evidence at protein level: Swiss-Prot protein existence level 1. Extracellular Nef protein targets CD4(+) T-lymphocytes for apoptosis by interacting with CXCR4 surface receptors. From Human immunodeficiency virus type 1 group M subtype B (isolate HXB2) (HIV-1).
  10337..10517   +  LTR            5' LTR (truncated): truncated 5' long terminal repeat (LTR) from HIV-1
  10549..10773   +  polyA_signal   bGH poly(A) signal: bovine growth hormone polyadenylation signal
  10777..10798   +  promoter       SV40 promoter (fragment): SV40 enhancer and early promoter
  10819..11247   +  rep_origin     f1 ori (sequence partly withheld): f1 bacteriophage origin of replication; arrow indicates direction of (+) strand synthesis
  11261..11590   +  promoter       SV40 promoter: SV40 enhancer and early promoter
  11638..11685   +  promoter       EM7 promoter: synthetic bacterial promoter&nbsp
  11704..12078   +  CDS            BleoR: antibiotic-binding protein; Sh ble from Streptoalloteichus hindustanus; confers resistance to bleomycin, phleomycin, and Zeocin™
  12088..12213   +  CDS            ble (fragment): BLE_KLEPN - Experimental evidence at protein level: Swiss-Prot protein existence level 1. Binding protein with a strong affinity to the bleomycin family of antibiotics. Binds to CL990; an antimitotic-antibiotic compound. From Klebsiella pneumoniae.
  12208..12329   +  polyA_signal   SV40 poly(A) signal: SV40 polyadenylation signal
  12400..12422   -  protein_bind   lac operator (fragment): The lac repressor binds to the lac operator to inhibit transcription in E. coli. This inhibition can be relieved by adding lactose or isopropyl-β-D-thiogalactopyranoside (IPTG). lac repressor encoded by lacI
  12426..12456   -  promoter       lac promoter: promoter for the E. coli lac operon
  12471..12492   -  protein_bind   CAP binding site: CAP binding activates transcription in the presence of cAMP. E. coli catabolite activator protein
  12505..12597   -  CDS            lacI (fragment): lac repressor; lacI; The lac repressor binds to the lac operator to inhibit transcription in E. coli. This inhibition can be relieved by adding lactose or isopropyl-β-D-thiogalactopyranoside (IPTG).
  12780..13368   -  rep_origin     ori: high-copy-number ColE1/pMB1/pBR322/pUC origin of replication
  13539..14399   -  CDS            AmpR: β-lactamase; bla; confers resistance to ampicillin, carbenicillin, and related antibiotics
  14400..14504   -  promoter       AmpR promoter: bla
