[The description below was written by a language model from this plasmid's Addgene catalogue record and pLannotate feature annotations shown in this document.]
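Description:
lenti-dCas9-ZIM3-KRAB-BFP is a lentiviral transfer plasmid for CRISPR interference, built on the lenti dCas9-VP64_Blast backbone. It is propagated in E. coli through a high-copy ColE1/pUC-type origin with ampicillin resistance (AmpR), and it also carries an f1 origin. The viral portion has a third-generation-style layout. A CMV enhancer/promoter drives a truncated HIV-1 5' LTR, followed by the Ψ packaging signal with a gag fragment, the Rev response element and the cPPT/CTS. A WPRE sits downstream of the payload, ahead of the 3' LTR and a bGH polyadenylation signal. Outside the LTRs, the backbone contains an SV40/EM7-driven BleoR cassette. Because it lies outside the packaged region, it would not be transferred by the virus, and the record lists only BFP as the selectable marker.

The payload is a single EF-1α promoter-driven open reading frame. It encodes catalytically dead S. pyogenes Cas9 (D10A, N863A) with an N-terminal nucleoplasmin NLS, fused to the KRAB repressor domain of human ZIM3. The record describes this domain as an improved KRAB for CRISPRi. The catalogue entry also lists a C-terminal SV40 NLS and a T2A peptide linking the fusion to TagBFP, although neither was annotated in the feature table. The T2A allows the repressor and the blue fluorescent protein to be made as separate polypeptides from one transcript. Transduced cells can therefore be isolated by fluorescence sorting rather than drug selection. No guide RNA cassette is annotated, so the sgRNA that directs dCas9-KRAB to a target promoter for transcriptional silencing would have to be supplied separately.
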