Addgene plasmid #196712: lenti-dCas9-ZIM3-KRAB-BFP
Purpose: CRISPR-inhibition. dCas9-KRAB(ZIM3) with TagBFP for sorting. Improved KRAB domain from ZIM3
Depositing lab: Bernhard Schmierer. Depositing organization: Karolinska Institutet.
Backbone
  Vector backbone: lenti dCas9-VP64_Blast (#61425)
  Backbone manufacturer: Feng Zhang Lab
  Vector type: Lentiviral, CRISPR
  Selectable markers: BFP
Growth in bacteria
  Bacterial resistance: Ampicillin, 100 μg/mL
  Growth temperature: 30°C
  Growth strain: NEB Stable
  Copy number: Unknown
Gene/Insert
  Gene/Insert name: dCas9-KRAB(ZIM3)-T2A-TagBFP
  Species: S. pyogenes
  Mutation: D10A, N863A
  Promoter: EF1a
  Tag / fusion protein: Nucleoplasmin NLS (N terminal on insert); SV40 NLS (C terminal on insert)
  Cloning method: Unknown
Resource information
  A portion of this plasmid was derived from a plasmid made by: Contains KRAB domain from ZIM3: Alerasool N, et al. An efficient KRAB domain for CRISPRi applications in human cells. Nat Methods. 2020 doi: 10.1038/s41592-020-0966-x. PMID: 33020655.
Terms and licenses: Academic/Nonprofit Terms; Industry Terms: Not Available to Industry
How to cite: lenti-dCas9-ZIM3-KRAB-BFP was a gift from Bernhard Schmierer (Addgene plasmid # 196712 ; http://n2t.net/addgene:196712 ; RRID:Addgene_196712)
